>Addgene plasmid #35465 | pRSII324 | depositor full sequence | sequence record 50866 | pRSII324 sequence 5618 bps
TCGCGCGTTTCGGTGATGACGGTGAAAACCTCTGACACATGCAGCTCCCGGAGACGGTCACAGCTTGTCT
GTAAGCGGATGCCGGGAGCAGACAAGCCCGTCAGGGCGCGTCAGCGGGTGTTGGCGGGTGTCGGGGCTGG
CTTAACTATGCGGCATCAGAGCAGATTGTACTGAGAGTGCACCATAGATCAACGACATTACTATATATAT
AATATAGGAAGCATTTAATAGAACAGCATCGTAATATATGTGTACTTTGCAGTTATGACGCCAGATGGCA
GTAGTGGAAGATATTCTTTATTGAAAAATAGCTTGTCACCTTACGTACAATCTTGATCCGGAGCTTTTCT
TTTTTTGCCGATTAAGAATTAATTCGGTCGAAAAAAGAAAAGGAGAGGGCCAAGAGGGAGGGCATTGGTG
ACTATTGAGCACGTGAGTATACGTGATTAAGCACACAAAGGCAGCTTGGAGTATGTCTGTTATTAATTTC
ACAGGTAGTTCTGGTCCATTGGTGAAAGTTTGCGGCTTGCAGAGCACAGAGGCCGCAGAATGTGCACTAG
ATTCCGATGCTGACTTGCTGGGTATTATATGTGTGCCCAATAGAAAGAGAACAATTGACCCGGTTATTGC
AAGGAAAATTTCAAGTCTTGTAAAAGCATATAAAAATAGTTCAGGCACTCCGAAATACTTGGTTGGCGTG
TTTCGTAATCAACCTAAGGAGGATGTTTTGGCTCTGGTCAATGATTACGGCATTGATATCGTCCAACTGC
ATGGAGATGAGTCGTGGCAAGAATACCAAGAGTTCCTCGGTTTGCCAGTTATTAAAAGACTCGTATTTCC
AAAAGACTGCAACATACTACTCAGTGCAGCTTCACAGAAACCTCATTCGTTTATTCCCTTGTTTGATTCA
GAAGCAGGTGGGACAGGTGAACTTTTGGATTGGAACTCGATTTCTGACTGGGTTGGAAGGCAAGAGAGCC
CCGAGAGCTTACATTTTATGTTAGCTGGTGGACTGACGCCAGAAAATGTTGGTGATGCGCTTAGATTAAA
TGGCGTTATTGGTGTTGATGTAAGCGGAGGTGTGGAGACAAATGGTGTAAAAGACTCTAACAAAATAGCA
AATTTCGTCAAAAATGCTAAGAAATAGGTTATTACTGAGTAGTATTTATTTAAGTATTGTTTGTGCACTT
GCCGATCTATGCGGTGTGAAATACCGCACAGATGCGTAAGGAGAAAATACCGCATCAGGAAATTGTAAGC
GTTAATATTTTGTTAAAATTCGCGTTAAATTTTTGTTAAATCAGCTCATTTTTTAACCAATAGGCCGAAA
TCGGCAAAATCCCTTATAAATCAAAAGAATAGACCGAGATAGGGT
[37 nt withheld, positions 1376-1412]
AAAGAACGTGGACTCCAACGTCAAAGG
[49 nt withheld, positions 1440-1488]
T
[91 nt withheld, positions 1490-1580]
G
[124 nt withheld, positions 1582-1705]
CCATTCGCCATTCAGGCTGCGCAACTGTTGGGAAGGGCGATCGGTGCGGGCCTCTTCGCTATTACGCCAG
CTGGCGAAAGGGGGATGTGCTGCAAGGCGATTAAGTTGGGTAACGCCAGGGTTTTCCCAGTCACGACGTT
GTAAAACGACGGCCAGTGAATTGTAATACGACTCACTATAGGGCGAATTGGAGCTCCACCGCGGTGGCGG
CCGCTCTAGAACTAGTGGATCCCCCGGGCTGCAGGAATTCGATATCAAGCTTATCGATACCGTCGACCTC
GAGGGGGGGCCCGGTACCAGCTTTTGTTCCCTTTAGTGAGGGTTAATTTCGAGCTTGGCGTAATCATGGT
CATAGCTGTTTCCTGTGTGAAATTGTTATCCGCTCACAATTCCACACAACATACGAGCCGGAAGCATAAA
GTGTAAAGCCTGGGGTGCCTAATGAGTGAGCTAACTCACATTAATTGCGTTGCGCTCACTGCCCGCTTTC
CAGTCGGGAAACCTGTCGTGCCAGCTGCATTAATGAATCGGCCAACGCGCGGGGAGAGGCGGTTTGCGTA
TTGGGCGCTCTTCCGCTTCCTCGCTCACTGACTCGCTGCGCTCGGTCGTTCGGCTGCGGCGAGCGGTATC
AGCTCACTCAAAGGCGGTAATACGGTTATCCACAGAATCAGGGGATAACGCAGGAAAGAACATGTGAGCA
AAAGGCCAGCAAAAGGCCAGGAACCGTAAAAAGGCCGCGTTGCTGGCGTTTTTCCATAGGCTCCGCCCCC
CTGACGAGCATCACAAAAATCGACGCTCAAGTCAGAGGTGGCGAAACCCGACAGGACTATAAAGATACCA
GGCGTTTCCCCCTGGAAGCTCCCTCGTGCGCTCTCCTGTTCCGACCCTGCCGCTTACCGGATACCTGTCC
GCCTTTCTCCCTTCGGGAAGCGTGGCGCTTTCTCATAGCTCACGCTGTAGGTATCTCAGTTCGGTGTAGG
TCGTTCGCTCCAAGCTGGGCTGTGTGCACGAACCCCCCGTTCAGCCCGACCGCTGCGCCTTATCCGGTAA
CTATCGTCTTGAGTCCAACCCGGTAAGACACGACTTATCGCCACTGGCAGCAGCCACTGGTAACAGGATT
AGCAGAGCGAGGTATGTAGGCGGTGCTACAGAGTTCTTGAAGTGGTGGCCTAACTACGGCTACACTAGAA
GAACAGTATTTGGTATCTGCGCTCTGCTGAAGCCAGTTACCTTCGGAAAAAGAGTTGGTAGCTCTTGATC
CGGCAAACAAACCACCGCTGGTAGCGGTGGTTTTTTTGTTTGCAAGCAGCAGATTACGCGCAGAAAAAAA
GGATCTCAAGAAGATCCTTTGATCTTTTCTACGGGGTCTGACGCTCAGTGGAACGAAAACTCACGTTAAG
GGATTTTGGTCATGAGATTATCAAAAAGGATCTTCACCTAGATCCTTTTAAATTAAAAATGAAGTTTTAA
ATCAATCTAAAGTATATATGAGTAAACTTGGTCTGACAGTTACCAATGCTTAATCAGTGAGGCACCTATC
TCAGCGATCTGTCTATTTCGTTCATCCATAGTTGCCTGACTCCCCGTCGTGTAGATAACTACGATACGGG
AGGGCTTACCATCTGGCCCCAGTGCTGCAATGATACCGCGAGACCCACGCTCACCGGCTCCAGATTTATC
AGCAATAAACCAGCCAGCCGGAAGGGCCGAGCGCAGAAGTGGTCCTGCAACTTTATCCGCCTCCATCCAG
TCTATTAATTGTTGCCGGGAAGCTAGAGTAAGTAGTTCGCCAGTTAATAGTTTGCGCAACGTTGTTGCCA
TTGCTACAGGCATCGTGGTGTCACGCTCGTCGTTTGGTATGGCTTCATTCAGCTCCGGTTCCCAACGATC
AAGGCGAGTTACATGATCCCCCATGTTGTGCAAAAAAGCGGTTAGCTCCTTCGGTCCTCCGATCGTTGTC
AGAAGTAAGTTGGCCGCAGTGTTATCACTCATGGTTATGGCAGCACTGCATAATTCTCTTACTGTCATGC
CATCCGTAAGATGCTTTTCTGTGACTGGTGAGTACTCAACCAAGTCATTCTGAGAATAGTGTATGCGGCG
ACCGAGTTGCTCTTGCCCGGCGTCAATACGGGATAATACCGCGCCACATAGCAGAACTTTAAAAGTGCTC
ATCATTGGAAAACGTTCTTCGGGGCGAAAACTCTCAAGGATCTTACCGCTGTTGAGATCCAGTTCGATGT
AACCCACTCGTGCACCCAACTGATCTTCAGCATCTTTTACTTTCACCAGCGTTTCTGGGTGAGCAAAAAC
AGGAAGGCAAAATGCCGCAAAAAAGGGAATAAGGGCGACACGGAAATGTTGAATACTCATACTCTTCCTT
TTTCAATATTATTGAAGCATTTATCAGGGTTATTGTCTCATGAGCGGATACATATTTGAATGTATTTAGA
AAAATAAACAAATAGGGGTTCCGCGCACATTTCCCCGAAAAGTGCCACCTGACGAGCATCTGTGCTTCAT
TTTGTAGAACAAAAATGCAACGCGAGAGCGCTAATTTTTCAAACAAAGAATCTGAGCTGCATTTTTACAG
AACAGAAATGCAACGCGAAAGCGCTATTTTACCAACGAAGAATCTGTGCTTCATTTTTGTAAAACAAAAA
TGCAACGCGAGAGCGCTAATTTTTCAAACAAAGAATCTGAGCTGCATTTTTACAGAACAGAAATGCAACG
CGAGAGCGCTATTTTACCAACAAAGAATCTATACTTCTTTTTTGTTCTACAAAAATGCATCCCGAGAGCG
CTATTTTTCTAACAAAGCATCTTAGATTACTTTTTTTCTCCTTTGTGCGCTCTATAATGCAGTCTCTTGA
TAACTTTTTGCACTGTAGGTCCGTTAAGGTTAGAAGAAGGCTACTTTGGTGTCTATTTTCTCTTCCATAA
AAAAAGCCTGACTCCACTTCCCGCGTTTACTGATTACTAGCGAAGCTGCGGGTGCATTTTTTCAAGATAA
AGGCATCCCCGATTATATTCTATACCGATGTGGATTGCGCATACTTTGTGAACAGAAAGTGATAGCGTTG
ATGATTCTTCATTGGTCAGAAAATTATGAACGGTTTCTTCTATTTTGTCTCTATATACTACGTATAGGAA
ATGTTTACATTTTCGTATTGTTTTCGATTCACTCTATGAATAGTTCTTACTACAATTTTTTTGTCTAAAG
AGTAATACTAGAGATAAACATAAAAAATGTAGAGGTCGAGTTTAGATGCAAGTTCAAGGAGCGAAAGGTG
GATGGGTAGGTTATATAGGGATATAGCACAGAGATATATAGCAAAGAGATACTTTTGAGCAATGTTTGTG
GAAGCGGTATTCGCAATATTTTAGTAGCTCGTTACAGTCCGGTGCGTTTTTGGTTTTTTGAAAGTGCGTC
TTCAGAGCGCTTTTGGTTTTCAAAAGCGCTCTGAAGTTCCTATACTTTCTAGCTAGAGAATAGGAACTTC
GGAATAGGAACTTCAAAGCGTTTCCGAAAACGAGCGCTTCCGAAAATGCAACGCGAGCTGCGCACATACA
GCTCACTGTTCACGTCGCACCTATATCTGCGTGTTGCCTGTATATATATATACATGAGAAGAACGGCATA
GTGCGTGTTTATGCTTAAATGCGTACTTATATGCGTCTATTTATGTAGGATGAAAGGTAGTCTAGTACCT
CCTGTGATATTATCCCATTCCATGCGGGGTATCGTATGCTTCCTTCAGCACTACCCTTTAGCTGTTCTAT
ATGCTGCCACTCCTCAATTGGATTAGTCTCATCCTTCAATGCTATCATTTCCTTTGATATTGGATCATCT
AAGAAACCATTATTATCATGACATTAACCTATAAAAATAGGCGTATCACGAGGCCCTTTCGTC
Features (pLannotate 1.2.2; 18 found; start..end, strand, type, name):
    137..186     +  misc_feature   bom (fragment): basis of mobility region from pBR322
    325..472     +  promoter       TRP1 promoter: S. cerevisiae TRP1
    473..1144    +  CDS            TRP1: TRPF_YEAST - Experimental evidence at protein level: Swiss-Prot protein existence level 1. From Saccharomyces cerevisiae (strain ATCC 204508 / S288c) (Baker's yeast).
   1198..1249    +  misc_feature   bom (fragment): basis of mobility region from pBR322
   1277..1705    -  rep_origin     f1 ori (sequence partly withheld): f1 bacteriophage origin of replication; arrow indicates direction of (+) strand synthesis
   1709..1866    -  CDS            lacZα (fragment): LacZα fragment of β-galactosidase; lacZ fragment
   1869..1887    +  promoter       T7 promoter: promoter for bacteriophage T7 RNA polymerase
   1896..2003    +  misc_feature   MCS: pBluescript multiple cloning site
   2015..2033    -  promoter       T3 promoter: promoter for bacteriophage T3 RNA polymerase
   2078..2094    -  protein_bind   lac operator: The lac repressor binds to the lac operator to inhibit transcription in E. coli. This inhibition can be relieved by adding lactose or isopropyl-β-D-thiogalactopyranoside (IPTG). lac repressor encoded by lacI
   2102..2132    -  promoter       lac promoter: promoter for the E. coli lac operon
   2147..2168    -  protein_bind   CAP binding site: CAP binding activates transcription in the presence of cAMP. E. coli catabolite activator protein
   2181..2273    -  CDS            lacI (fragment): lac repressor; lacI; The lac repressor binds to the lac operator to inhibit transcription in E. coli. This inhibition can be relieved by adding lactose or isopropyl-β-D-thiogalactopyranoside (IPTG).
   2456..3044    -  rep_origin     ori: high-copy-number ColE1/pMB1/pBR322/pUC origin of replication
   3215..4075    -  CDS            AmpR: β-lactamase; bla; confers resistance to ampicillin, carbenicillin, and related antibiotics
   4076..4180    -  promoter       AmpR promoter: bla
   4210..5551    -  rep_origin     2μ ori: yeast 2μ plasmid origin of replication
   5618..35      +  CDS            rop (fragment) (across the origin): Rop protein, which maintains plasmids at low copy number; rop
