[The description below was written by a language model from this plasmid's Addgene catalogue record and pLannotate feature annotations shown in this document.]
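Description:
pRSII324 is an empty-backbone yeast episomal shuttle vector of 5,618 bp, part of a redesigned series of pRS-type plasmids for genetic manipulation of Saccharomyces cerevisiae and built on the pRS32x backbone. In yeast it replicates through a 2μ origin, which supports multicopy episomal maintenance, and it is selected by complementation of tryptophan auxotrophy with a TRP1 cassette (the native TRP1 promoter followed by the TRP1 coding sequence). In E. coli it is propagated as a high-copy plasmid through a ColE1/pUC-type origin and selected with ampicillin via the β-lactamase gene and its own promoter. An f1 phage origin is also present, which allows single-stranded DNA to be rescued with helper phage.

No insert or yeast expression promoter is included, so any gene cloned into the vector must carry its own regulatory sequences. The cloning region is the pBluescript multiple cloning site, flanked by T7 and T3 phage promoters. It lies within a lacZα fragment driven by the lac promoter, with the lac operator and CAP binding site. This is the standard arrangement for blue/white screening of recombinants, and inserts can be sequenced with M13 and T7 primers. Two modifications make the polylinker more useful for restriction cloning. The 2μ origin was taken from YEplac195, a version lacking its XbaI site, and TRP1 was silently altered to remove HindIII and XbaI sites without changing the Trp1 protein. The short bom, rop and lacI fragments in the annotation are non-functional remnants of pBR322-derived and lac-region sequences. The vector is suited to high-copy maintenance or overexpression of cloned genes in trp1 yeast strains.
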