Addgene plasmid #35465: pRSII324
Purpose: (Empty Backbone)
Depositing lab: Steven Haase. Depositing organization: Duke University. Publication: New and Redesigned pRS Plasmid Shuttle Vectors for Genetic Manipulation of Saccharomycescerevisiae. Chee MK, Haase SB. G3 (Bethesda). 2012 May;2(5):515-26. Epub 2012 May 1. 10.1534/g3.111.001917 PubMed 22670222.
Backbone
  Vector backbone: pRS32x
  Backbone manufacturer: Stratagene
  Backbone size (bp): 5618
  Modifications to backbone: 2 micron origin is from YEplac195, which has had its XbaI site removed.
  Vector type: Yeast 2 micron vector
  Promoter: None
  Selectable markers: TRP1
Growth in bacteria
  Bacterial resistance: Ampicillin, 100 μg/mL
  Growth temperature: 37°C
  Growth strain: DH5alpha
  Copy number: High Copy
Gene/Insert
  Cloning method: Restriction Enzyme
  Sequencing primers: 5′ M13 Forward, T7; 3′ M13 Reverse
Resource information
  A portion of this plasmid was derived from a plasmid made by: Daniel J. Lew, Duke University Medical Center
Terms and licenses: Academic/Nonprofit Terms; Industry Terms: Not Available to Industry
Depositor comments: TRP1 has been modified to remove HindIII and XbaI sites without altering the amino acid sequence of the Trp1 protein.
How to cite: pRSII324 was a gift from Steven Haase (Addgene plasmid # 35465 ; http://n2t.net/addgene:35465 ; RRID:Addgene_35465)
