>Addgene plasmid #35465 | pRSII324 | addgene partial sequence | sequence record 54017 | pGEX3
AGGGCCTCGTGATACGCCTATTTTTATAGGTTAATGTCATGATAATAATGGTTTCTTAGTATGATCCAAT
ATCAAAGGAAATGATAGCATTGAAGGATGAGACTAATCCAATTGAGGAGTGGCAGCATATAGAACAGCTA
AAGGGTAGTGCTGAAGGAAGCATACGATACCCCGCATGGAATGGGATAATATCACAGGAGGTACTAGACT
ACCTTTCATCCTACATAAATAGACGCATATAAGTACGCATTTAAGCATAAACACGCACTATGCCGTTCTT
CTCATGTATATATATATACAGGCAACACGCAGATATAGGTGCGACGTGAACAGTGAGCTGTATGTGCGCA
GCTCGCGTTGCATTTTCGGAAGCGCTCGTTTTCGGAAACGCTTTGAAGTTCCTATTCCGAAGTTCCTATT
CTCTAGCTAGAAAGTATAGGAACTTCAGAGCGCTTTTGAAAACCAAAAGCGCTCTGAAGACGCACTTTCA
AAAAACCAAAAACGCACCGGACTGTAACGAGCTACTAAAATATTGCGAATACCGCTTCCACAAACATTGC
TCAAAAGTATCTCTTTGCTATATATCTCTGTGCTATATCCCTATATAACCTACCCATCCACCTTTCGCTC
CTTGAACTTGCATCTAAACTCGACCTCTACATTTTTTATGTTTATCTCTAGTATTACTCTTTAGACAAAA
AAATTGTAGTAAGAACTATTCATAGAGTGAATCGAAA
