>Addgene plasmid #35465 | pRSII324 | addgene partial sequence | sequence record 54036 | pRSII-F1 5'-CGGCATCAGAGCAGATTGTAC-3'
TTTCTTTTTTTGCCGATTAAGAATTAATTCGGTCGAAAAAAGAAAAGGAGAGGGCCAAGAGGGAGGGCAT
TGGTGACTATTGAGCACGTGAGTATACGTGATTAAGCACACAAAGGCAGCTTGGAGTATGTCTGTTATTA
ATTTCACAGGTAGTTCTGGTCCATTGGTGAAAGTTTGCGGCTTGCAGAGCACAGAGGCCGCAGAATGTGC
ACTAGATTCCGATGCTGACTTGCTGGGTATTATATGTGTGCCCAATAGAAAGAGAACAATTGACCCGGTT
ATTGCAAGGAAAATTTCAAGTCTTGTAAAAGCATATAAAAATAGTTCAGGCACTCCGAAATACTTGGTTG
GCGTGTTTCGTAATCAACCTAAGGAGGATGTTTTGGCTCTGGTCAATGATTACGGCATTGATATCGTCCA
ACTGCATGGAGATGAGTCGTGGCAAGAATACCAAGAGTTCCTCGGTTTGCCAGTTATTAAAAGACTCGTA
TTTCCAAAAGACTGCAACATACTACTCAGTGCAGCTTCACAGAAACCTCATTCGTTTATTCCCTTGTTTG
ATTCAGA
