>Addgene plasmid #35465 | pRSII324 | addgene partial sequence | sequence record 54196 | M13_pUC_rev
ATTACGCCAAGCTCGAAATTAACCCTCACTAAAGGGAACAAAAGCTGGTACCGGGCCCCCCCTCGAGGTC
GACGGTATCGATAAGCTTGATATCGAATTCCTGCAGCCCGGGGGATCCACTAGTTCTAGAGCGGCCGCCA
CCGCGGTGGAGCTCCAATTCGCCCTATAGTGAGTCGTATTACAATTCACTGGCCGTCGTTTTACAACGTC
GTGACTGGGAAAACCCTGGCGTTACCCAACTTAATCGCCTTGCAGCACATCCCCCTTTCGCCAGCTGGCG
TAATAGCGAAGAGGCCCGCACCGATCGCCCTTCCCAACAGTTGCGCAGCCTGAATGGCGAATGG
[124 nt withheld, positions 345-468]
C
[91 nt withheld, positions 470-560]
A
[49 nt withheld, positions 562-610]
CCTTTGACGTTGGAGTCCACGTTCTTT
[37 nt withheld, positions 638-674]
ACCCTATCTCGGTCTATTCTTTTGATTTATAAGGGATTTTGCCGATTTCGGCCTATTGGTTAAAAAATGA
GCTGATTTAACAAAAATTTAACGCGAATTTTAACAAAATAT
